Addgene plasmid #124420: pTU-C-010
Purpose: Slot C, contains RepA70-mKate2 (step 1)
Depositing lab: Yolanda Schaerli. Depositing organization: Universite de Lausanne (UNIL). Publication: A Framework for the Modular and Combinatorial Assembly of Synthetic Gene Circuits. Santos-Moreno J, Schaerli Y. ACS Synth Biol. 2019 Jul 19;8(7):1691-1697. doi: 10.1021/acssynbio.9b00174. Epub 2019 Jun 24. PubMed 31185158.
Backbone
  Vector backbone: pCDF
  Vector type: Bacterial Expression, Synthetic Biology
Growth in bacteria
  Bacterial resistance: Spectinomycin, 50 μg/mL
  Growth temperature: 37°C
  Growth strain: DH5alpha
  Copy number: High Copy
Gene/Insert
  Gene/Insert name: slot C with RepA70-mKate2 reporter + terminator
Terms and licenses: Academic/Nonprofit Terms; Industry Terms: Not Available to Industry
Depositor comments: GenBank file with original annotations can be downloaded from the "Resource Information" section. Please visit https://www.biorxiv.org/content/10.1101/611574v1 for bioRxiv preprint.
How to cite: pTU-C-010 was a gift from Yolanda Schaerli (Addgene plasmid # 124420 ; http://n2t.net/addgene:124420 ; RRID:Addgene_124420)
