[The description below was written by a language model from this plasmid's Addgene catalogue record and pLannotate feature annotations shown in this document.]
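Description:
pTU-C-010 is a small (about 3.5 kb) bacterial plasmid on a pCDF backbone, built as a "slot C" transcriptional-unit part for a modular, combinatorial framework for assembling synthetic gene circuits in E. coli; the record labels it a step 1 construct in that scheme. It replicates from the CloDF13 (CDF) origin, which is compatible with other common origins and so allows it to coexist with additional plasmids in the same cell. Selection is by spectinomycin through the aadA (SmR) aminoglycoside adenylyltransferase gene, which is driven here by the AmpR (bla) promoter. The catalogue lists the plasmid as high copy.

The payload is a reporter cassette consisting of a strong ribosome binding site from bacteriophage T7 gene 10, followed by a fragment of the E. coli repA coding sequence fused directly in frame to a far-red fluorescent protein. The catalogue identifies this as RepA70-mKate2. The automated annotation calls the fluorescent protein mNeptune, most likely because the two are closely related Entacmaea quadricolor derivatives, and the depositor's name should be preferred. The 210-nt repA fragment corresponds to roughly 70 codons, consistent with the "RepA70" name, but the record does not state what this N-terminal tag is for. Downstream lie a T7 terminator and rrnB T1 and T2 terminators, which insulate the unit.

No promoter is annotated upstream of the reporter, so the record does not say what drives its expression; a regulated promoter may be supplied in a later assembly step, but this is not documented. A short tetracycline-resistance fragment is a non-functional remnant.
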