Features (pLannotate 1.2.2; 10 found; start..end, strand, type, name):
     97..137     -  CDS            TcR (fragment): tetracycline efflux protein; tet; confers resistance to tetracycline
    311..333     +  RBS            RBS: efficient ribosome binding site from bacteriophage T7 gene 10 (Olins and Rangwala, 1989)
    341..550     +  CDS            repA (fragment): REP5_ECOLX - Experimental evidence at protein level: Swiss-Prot protein existence level 1. RepA is essential for origin function, autoregulates its own synthesis from the promoter, and, when overproduced, blocks origin function. From Escherichia coli.
    551..1267    +  CDS            mNeptune: mNeptune is a basic (constitutively fluorescent) far red fluorescent protein published in 2009, derived from Entacmaea quadricolor. It is reported to be a rapidly-maturing monomer with moderate acid sensitivity.
   1457..1504    +  terminator     T7 terminator: transcription terminator for bacteriophage T7 RNA polymerase
   1516..1559    -  terminator     rrnB T1 terminator: Escherichia coli rrnB; transcription terminator T1 from the E. coli rrnB gene
   1691..1718    +  terminator     rrnB T2 terminator: transcription terminator T2 from the E. coli rrnB gene
   1847..2638    -  CDS            SmR: aminoglycoside adenylyltransferase (Murphy, 1985); aadA; confers resistance to spectinomycin and streptomycin
   2639..2730    -  promoter       AmpR promoter: bla
   2778..3516    -  rep_origin     CloDF13 ori: Plasmids containing the CloDF13 (CDF) origin of replication can be propagated in E. coli cells that contain additional plasmids with compatible origins.
>Addgene plasmid #124420 | pTU-C-010 | addgene full sequence | sequence record 244535 | Addgene NGS Result
TTTTCTACTGAACCGCTCTAGATTTCAGTGCAATTTATCTCTTCAAATGTAGCACCTGAAGTCAGCCCCA
TACGATATAAGTTGTAATTCTCATGTTAGTCATGCCCCGCGCCCACCGGAAGGAGCTGACTGGGTTGCTC
CTAGGATGCAGTGACTCGCACATTTCCCCGAAAAGTGCCACCTGAATTCAGAAGTATTGGTAATCGTTGA
AAACTCAGTCGACGCACTTACTGAAGACGTCCTATTACACTCGTCGTTGGAAACTGAAGATCAGCCTGCG
GTCCGGGTTCACTGCCGTATAGGCAGTAATTTTGTTTAACTTTAAGAAGGAGATATACATATGAATCAGT
CATTCATCTCGGACATCTTATATGCCGACATCGAATCGAAGGCTAAGGAACTTACAGTCAATTCCAACAA
TACTGTCCAGCCGGTCGCGCTTATGCGCTTAGGAGTTTTCGTTCCCAAACCTTCCAAGAGCAAAGGAGAA
AGTAAGGAAATTGACGCCACCAAAGCCTTCTCTCAACTGGAGATTGCTAAAGCAGAGGGCATGGTTAGTA
AAGGAGAAGAAAATAACATGGCACTGATTAAGGAGAACATGCACATGAAGCTGTACATGGAGGGCACCGT
GAACAACCACCACTTCAAGTGCACATCCGAGGGCGAAGGCAAGCCCTACGAGGGCACCCAGACCATGAGA
ATCAAGGCCGTCGAGGGCGGCCCTCTCCCCTTCGCCTTCGACATCCTGGCTACCAGCTTCATGTACGGCA
GCAAAACCTTCATCAACCACACCCAGGGCATCCCCGACTTCTTTAAGCAGTCCTTCCCTGAGGGCTTCAC
ATGGGAGAGAGTCACCACATACGAAGACGGGGGCGTGCTGACCGCTACCCAGGACACCAGCCTCCAGGAC
GGCTGCCTCATCTACAACGTCAAGATCAGAGGGGTGAACTTCCCATCCAACGGCCCTGTGATGCAGAAGA
AAACACTCGGCTGGGAGGCCTCCACCGAGACCCTGTACCCCGCTGACGGCGGCCTGGAAGGCAGAGCCGA
CATGGCCCTGAAGCTCGTGGGCGGGGGCCACCTGATCTGCAACTTGAAGACCACATACAGATCCAAGAAA
CCCGCTAAGAACCTCAAGATGCCCGGCGTCTACTATGTGGACAGAAGACTGGAAAGAATCAAGGAGGCCG
ACAAAGAGACCTACGTCGAGCAGCACGAGGTGGCTGTGGCCAGATACTGCGACCTCCCTAGCAAACTGGG
GCACAGAGTCTAATAATCGCTGGGACGCCCGGCGGCCGCGGAAACACAGAAAAAAGCCCGCACCTGACAG
TGCGGGCTTTTTTTTTCGACCAAAGGTAGCGAACGACGAGTCACTGTTGAGGATAAATACTTTCTCTACT
AGGCGCCTGTTACACAGGTCCTCAGCGGCGCGCCTGCTGCCACCGCTGAGCAATAACTAGCATAACCCCT
TGGGGCCTCTAAACGGGTCTTGAGGGGTTTTTTGCCAGGCATCAAATAAAACGAAAGGCTCAGTCGGAAG
ACTGGGCCTTTCGTTTTATCTGTTGTTTGTCGGTGAACGCTCTCCTGAGTAGGACAAATCCGCCGGGAGC
GGATTTGAACGTTGTGAAGCAACGGCCCGGAGGGTGGCGGGCAGGACGCCCGCCATAAACTGCCAGGCAT
CAAACTAAGCAGAAGGCCATCCTGACGGATGGCCTTTTTGCGTTTCAGATCTACCGGTAAACCAGCAATA
GACATAAGCGGCTATTTAACGACCCTGCCCTGAACCGACGACCGGGTCATCGTGGCCGGATCTTGCGGCC
CCTCGGCTTGAACGAATTGTTAGACATTATTTGCCGACTACCTTGGTGATCTCGCCTTTCACGTAGTGGA
CAAATTCTTCCAACTGATCTGCGCGCGAGGCCAAGCGATCTTCTTCTTGTCCAAGATAAGCCTGTCTAGC
TTCAAGTATGACGGGCTGATACTGGGCCGGCAGGCGCTCCATTGCCCAGTCGGCAGCGACATCCTTCGGC
GCGATTTTGCCGGTTACTGCGCTGTACCAAATGCGGGACAACGTAAGCACTACATTTCGCTCATCGCCAG
CCCAGTCGGGCGGCGAGTTCCATAGCGTTAAGGTTTCATTTAGCGCCTCAAATAGATCCTGTTCAGGAAC
CGGATCAAAGAGTTCCTCCGCCGCTGGACCTACCAAGGCAACGCTATGTTCTCTTGCTTTTGTCAGCAAG
ATAGCCAGATCAATGTCGATCGTGGCTGGCTCGAAGATACCTGCAAGAATGTCATTGCGCTGCCATTCTC
CAAATTGCAGTTCGCGCTTAGCTGGATAACGCCACGGAATGATGTCGTCGTGCACAACAATGGTGACTTC
TACAGCGCGGAGAATCTCGCTCTCTCCAGGGGAAGCCGAAGTTTCCAAAAGGTCGTTGATCAAAGCTCGC
CGCGTTGTTTCATCAAGCCTTACGGTCACCGTAACCAGCAAATCAATATCACTGTGTGGCTTCAGGCCGT
CATCCACTGCGGAGCCGTACAAATGTACGGCCAGCAACGTCGGTTCGAGATGGCGCTCGATGACGCCAAC
TACCTCTGATAGTTGAGTCGATACTTCGGCGATCACCGCTTCCCTCATACTCTTCCTTTTTCAATATTAT
TGAAGCATTTATCAGGGTTATTGTCTCATGAGCGGATACATATTTGAATGTATTTAGAAAAATAAACAAA
TAGCTAGCTCACTCGGTCGCTACGCTCCGGGCGTGAGACTGCGGCGGGCGCTGCGGACACATACAAAGTT
ACCCACAGATTCCGTGGATAAGCAGGGGACTAACATGTGAGGCAAAACAGCAGGGCCGCGCCGGTGGCGT
TTTTCCATAGGCTCCGCCCTCCTGCCAGAGTTCACATAAACAGACGCTTTTCCGGTGCATCTGTGGGAGC
CGTGAGGCTCAACCATGAATCTGACAGTACGGGCGAAACCCGACAGGACTTAAAGATCCCCACCGTTTCC
GGCGGGTCGCTCCCTCTTGCGCTCTCCTGTTCCGACCCTGCCGTTTACCGGATACCTGTTCCGCCTTTCT
CCCTTACGGGAAGTGTGGCGCTTTCTCATAGCTCACACACTGGTATCTCGGCTCGGTGTAGGTCGTTTGC
TCCAAGCTGGGCTGTAAGCAAGAACTCCCCGTTCAGCCCGACTGCTGCGCCTTATCCGGTAACTGTTCAC
TTGAGTCCAACCCGGAAAAGCACGGTAAAACGCCACTGGCAGCAGCCATTGGTAACTGGGAGTTCGCAGA
GGATTTGTTTAGCTAAACACGCGGTTGCTCTTGAAGTGTGCGCCAAAGTCCGGCTACACTGGAAGGACAG
ATTTGGTTGCTGTGCTCTGCGAAAGCCAGTTACCACGGTTAAGCAGTTCCCCAACTGACTTAACCTTCGA
TCAAACCACCTCCCCAGGTGGTTTTTTCGTTTACAGGGCAAAAGATTACGCGCAGAAAAAAAGGATCTCA
AGAAGATCCTTTGATC
